>Addgene plasmid #234106 | pKEK3234 | addgene full sequence | sequence record 467985 | Addgene NGS Result
AATCCTCTGTAAGTATTGCTACATAAGGCTTTGAAGCACTTTTTTAAAAAATTTAAAACTACTTTTTGTA
TCACTTTTTGAATTTAAAACTACTTTTTGTATCACTTTTTGAATTTAAAACTACTTTTTGTATCGTTAAA
ACTACTTTTTTTTATGAAGTAGTTGTTTTACTAATAGAAGTTTTATAGAATTTGTATATCGAGATAATGA
CTCTAGTTCTATGAAAGAAGTTAAAAATGTAAATGCTGGCAAAGAAATAGCTATGTCTAATACTCTTGTT
GCAGGAAAGTATAGCCTTACAAAAGAAGAACAAAACTTAATATTCTTAGTTGCCTCAATGGTTAAAAGAG
AAGATAAAGAGTTTCACAGGTATAAGATAAGCCTATCTGATCTTGAAAAAGCTACAGGGGTTAAGCATAA
CAGAGTGAGATTGAAGCAATTAATGCACTCAATAATGTCTAAGCCAGTATGGCTGAATAAAGAACAAACG
AAGATAGCTAACTGGTTTGCATATATTGAAGCAGACCCTAAAAGCAGTGCTTTAATTTGCGAGTTTCATT
GGTCATTAATGCCACACATGATACAACTACAAGAGTACTTTACTAAAGCAGAAAGACAGTTACTATTTTC
ATTTAAAAGTAAGTATTCAAGCAGATTATACTTACTTCTCAAAAGCAAATTAGGCGAACAAGCAGGGTAT
GCTAATATAGTTGATTGCGTATTGTATGTCGATGATATGATTAATGATTTTGATTTACCTAAAAGTTACA
GCAACAGATATTCAAATTTTAAAAATAAGTTCCTATTACCAGCACTAGAAGAGATTAATCAATTATCGGA
TATTTTTGTAACCTATGATGACAAGGATCATCACAGAAAACATGGTCGTAAGATTACAAATATCAAGTTT
ACAGTTAGTAAGGTAGCAGAGACAGAAGAAGAATTTAAGCAAAAGCCTTTAGATACTAAAAATAAAGAGG
ATTACATACCAATCGAAGCATCTGAAAGACTTAGAGAAGTTGTGTTAAGTGATGAACTAGACCTAGATCT
GTATTATGTCAGATCAATATTTAGACATCATCATTTACATGATATTGAAAGGGTTTGTGATGATACTTGG
AGGAATTGGGACAATAAAAAAATCAAAGATAGAAAAAGAGTTTTTATTGCAAATATAAAAAAATTAGAAA
AGAAACCAGAAGAGAATCATAAGCTACCATTTGGATTTGAGGAAGTGTAGGAATGAATATAGAAATATTT
AAATTTTCAAAAAAACATAAAAAAATAAATAAGAAGTTAATAGATTTAACAAAAGTAAAACAGGTTGTTA
CTACTGGCTATAGCTTTATTGTTGTATATCAAAGAGGTCGAAAGATAGAGTTAAGTTATGAAAGTTCTTA
CTGGCATGCTAAAAAAGATTTGGATAATAGTAATAGTGACGTTGGAATAACATATAGTTACATTAAAAAA
GATAAAAGAGGCCCCTGTCACAAAGATAACTATTTACGAGACTCTAAAGGTAGACTATTAAAGGACTGGG
GAAAAATAGAAGAGCTTCATGAAAAGTATCCTAAAATAGGTAAAATTTGGTACATTTCTAGCTTTAGCTG
TCCCTCCTGTTCAGCTACTGACGGGGTGGTGCGTAACGGCAAAAGCACCGCCGGACATCAGCGCTAGCGG
AGTGTATACTGGCTTACTATGTTGGCACTGATGAGGGTGTCAGTGAAGTGCTTCATGTGGCAGGAGAAAA
AAGGCTGCACCGGTGCGTCAGCAGAATATGTGATACAGGATATATTCCGCTTCCTCGCTCACTGACTCGC
TACGCTCGGTCGTTCGACTGCGGCGAGCGGAAATGGCTTACGAACGGGGCGGAGATTTCCTGGAAGATGC
CAGGAAGATACTTAACAGGGAAGTGAGAGGGCCGCGGCAAAGCCGTTTTTCCATAGGCTCCGCCCCCCTG
ACAAGCATCACGAAATCTGACGCTCAAATCAGTGGTGGCGAAACCCGACAGGACTATAAAGATACCAGGC
GTTTCCCCCTGGCGGCTCCCTCGTGCGCTCTCCTGTTCCTGCCTTTCGGTTTACCGGTGTCATTCCGCTG
TTATGGCCGCGTTTGTCTCATTCCACGCCTGACACTCAGTTCCGGGTAGGCAGTTCGCTCCAAGCTGGAC
TGTATGCACGAACCCCCCGTTCAGTCCGACCGCTGCGCCTTATCCGGTAACTATCGTCTTGAGTCCAACC
CGGAAAGACATGCAAAAGCACCACTGGCAGCAGCCACTGGTAATTGATTTAGAGGAGTTAGTCTTGAAGT
CATGCGCCGGTTAAGGCTAAACTGAAAGGACAAGTTTTGGTGACTGCGCTCCTCCAAGCCAGTTACCTCG
GTTCAAAGAGTTGGTAGCTCAGAGAACCTTCGAAAAACCGCCCTGCAAGGCGGTTTTTTCGTTTTCAGAG
CAAGAGATTACGCGCAGACCAAAACGATCTCAAGAAGATCATCTTATTAATCAGATAAAATATTTCTAGA
GTAGTCGACTGAGACCGTAAAACGACGGCCAGTGAATTCTTGACGGCTAGCTCAGTCCTAGGTACAGTGC
TAGCTTGGTCTCGATTAAAGAGGAGAAAGAGTCCCATGGCCAGCCTAGTAAAGAAGGATATGTGCATCAA
AATGACTATGGAGGGAACCGTTAATGGTCACCACTTCAAATGCGTAGGCGAAGGTGAGGGTAAGCCATTT
GAGGGTACTCAGGTCGAGAAGATCAGAATCACTGAGGGTGGACCTCTCCCATTTGCTTACGACATTCTAG
CTCCATGTTGTATGTATGGCTCAAAAACTTTCATCAAGCACGTAAGTGGTATTCCCGATTATTTCAAAGA
AAGCTTTCCAGAGGGCTTCACTTGGGAAAGGACTCAGATTTTTGAGGACGGTGGTTATCTCACCATACAT
CAGGATACCTCTCTACAGGGCAACAATTTTATCTTCAAAGTAAATGTGATCGGCGCTAATTTCCCCGCCA
ATGGGCCAGTTATGCAGAAAAAGACAGCTGGCTGGGAACCATGCGTGGAGATGCTCTACCCCAGGGACGG
AGTACTTTGCGGTCAGAGTCTAATGGCCTTAAAATGTACCGACGGGAACCACCTAACTTCACACTTAAGA
ACTACCTACAGGAGCCGAAAGCCATCCAACGCTGTTAATATGCCAGAATTTCATTTCGGGGACCATCGTA
TAGAAATTCTAAAGGCCGAACAAGGGAAGTTCTACGAACAATATGAATCAGCCGTGGCCAGGTACTGCGA
GGCCGCACCTTCTAAGCTTGGCCACCATCACCATCACCATTAAGAGCTCAAAAAAAACCCCGCCCCTGAC
AGGGCGGGGTTTTTTTTGGTACCGTCATAGCTGTTTCCTGCTCCCCAACGGCGTAGAGGATCGAGATCTT
TTGGGTTGTCACTCATCGTATTTGGTTTATAATTTTAAGCTAATAACCTAATTATAACTAATTAATAGTT
TTGTATCTTGAAAAAATAGCTATAAAACTTATTTAAATAACGAAGATTTTTGTGTATAAAATATTTATAA
CAAAAAAAGGAGACTAAACATATGAGCCATATTCAACGGGAAACGTCTTGCTCGAGGCCGCGATTAAATT
CCAACATGGATGCTGATTTATATGGGTATAAATGGGCTCGCGATAATGTCGGGCAATCAGGTGCGACAAT
CTATCGATTGTATGGGAAGCCCGATGCGCCAGAGTTGTTTCTGAAACATGGCAAAGGTAGCGTTGCCAAT
GATGTTACAGATGAGATGGTCAGACTAAACTGGCTGACGGAATTTATGCCTCTTCCGACCATCAAGCATT
TTATCCGTACTCCTGATGATGCATGGTTACTCACCACTGCGATCCCCGGGAAAACAGCATTCCAGGTATT
AGAAGAATATCCTGATTCAGGTGAAAATATTGTTGATGCGCTGGCAGTGTTCCTGCGCCGGTTGCATTCG
ATTCCTGTTTGTAATTGTCCTTTTAACAGCGATCGCGTATTTCGTCTCGCTCAGGCGCAATCACGAATGA
ATAACGGTTTGGTTGATGCGAGTGATTTTGATGACGAGCGTAATGGCTGGCCTGTTGAACAAGTCTGGAA
AGAAATGCATAAGCTTTTGCCATTCTCACCGGATTCAGTCGTCACTCATGGTGATTTCTCACTTGATAAC
CTTATTTTTGACGAGGGGAAATTAATAGGTTGTATTGATGTTGGACGAGTCGGAATCGCAGACCGATACC
AGGATCTTGCCATCCTATGGAACTGCCTCGGTGAGTTTTCTCCTTCATTACAGAAACGGCTTTTTCAAAA
ATATGGTATTGATAATCCTGATATGAATAAATTGCAGTTTCATTTGATGCTCGATGAGTTTTTCTAAGGA
TCCGGCTGCTAACAAAGCGCGAGCAGCCGACCAGGCTTTCCACGCCCGCGTGCCGCTCCATGTCGTTCGC
GCGGTTCTCGGAAACGCGCTGCCGCGTTTCGTGATTGTCACGCTCAAGCCCGTAGTCCCGTTCGAGCGTC
GCGCAGAGGTCAGCGAGGGCGCGGTAGGCCCGATACGGCTCATGGATGGTGTTTCGGGTCGGGTGAATCT
TGTTGATGGCGATATGGATGTGCAGGTTGTCGGTGTCGTGATGCACGGCACTGACGCGCTGATGCTCGGC
GAAGCCAAGCCCAGCGCAGATGCGGTCCTCAATCGCGCGCAACGTCTCCGCGTCGGGCTTCTCTCCCGCG
CGGAAGCTAACCAGGAGGTGATAGGTCTTGTCGGCCTCGGAACGGGTGTTGCCGTGCTGGGTCGCCATCA
CCTCGGCCATGACAGCGGGCAGGGTGTTTGCCTCGCAGTTCGTGACGCGCACGTGACCCAGGCGCTCGGT
CTTGCCTTGCTCGTCGGTGATGTACTTCACCAGCTCCGCGAAGTCGCTCTTCTTGATGGAGCGCATGGGG
ACGTGCTTGGCAATCACGCGCACCCCCCGGCCGTTTTAGCGGCTAAAAAAGTCATGGCTCTGCCCTCGGG
CGGACCACGCCCATCATGACCTTGCCAAGCTCGTCCTGCTTCTCTTCGATCTTCGCCAGCAGGGCGAGGA
TCGTGGCATCACCGAACCGCGCCGTGCGCGGGTCGTCGGTGAGCCAGAGTTTCAGCAGGCCGCCCAGGCG
GCCCAGGTCGCCATTGATGCGGGCCAGCTCGCGGACGTGCTCATAGTCCACGACGCCCGTGATTTTGTAG
CCCTGGCCGACGGCCAGCAGGTAGGCCGACAGGCTCATGCCGGCCGCCGCCGCCTTTTCCTCAATCGCTC
TTCGTTCGTCTGGAAGGCAGTACACCTTGATAGGTGGGCTGCCCTTCCTGGTTGGCTTGGTTTCATCAGC
CATCCGCTTGCCCTCATCTGTTACGCCGGCGGTAGCCGGCCAGCCTCGCAGAGCAGGATTCCCGTTGAGC
ACCGCCAGGTGCGAATAAGGGACAGTGAAGAAGGAACACCCGCTCGCGGGTGGGCCTACTTCACCTATCC
TGCCCGGCTGACGCCGTTGGATACACCAAGGAAAGTCTACACGAACCCTTTGGCAAAATCCTGTATATCG
TGCGAAAAAGGATGGATATACCGAAAAAATCGCTATAATGACCCCGAAGCAGGGTTATGCAGCGGAAAAG
CGCTGCTTCCCTGCTGTTTTGTGGAATATCTACCGACTGGAAACAGGCAAATGCAGGAAATTACTGAACT
GAGGGGACAGGCGAGAGACGATGCCAAAGAGCTACACCGACGAGCTGGCCGAGTGGGTTGAATCCCGCGC
GGCCAAGAAGCGCCGGCGTGATGAGGCTGCGGTTGCGTTCCTGGCGGTGAGGGCGGATGTCGAGGCGGCG
TTAGCGTCCGGCTATGCGCTCGTCACCATTTGGGAGCACATGCGGGAAACGGGGAAGGTCAAGTTCTCCT
ACGAGACGTTCCGCTCGCACGCCAGGCGGCACATCAAGGCCAAGCCCGCCGATGTGCCCGCACCGCAGGC
CAAGGCTGCGGAACCCGCGCCGGCACCCAAGACGCCGGAGCCACGGCGGCCGAAGCAGGGGGGCAAGGCT
GAAAAGCCGGCCCCCGCTGCGGCCCCGACCGGCTTCACCTTCAACCCAACACCGGACAAAAAGGCTGCTA
ACAAAGCTTTAAAATCCTCTAACGACATCATAACAACTGCTTCTTTTTTTGAACCTCTAGTTACAATCAT
AGGACTATGATTTTTTGTTACTCTATCCATTGAATCAGATAGTTCATTTCTAAAAGTTGAATAATTAACG
GTTTGCATAATCTAAATCCATGTACTTAAATAAGTACTTAAAGTATAGTTTCTAGGATTTAAAAAGTCAA
AAAAGTCTTTGAGTCTGTGGGATTTTTTTAAAATCCCCTAAGATATTCTCTTTATATATTCTCTTTATAT
ATTGTCAGATTTTTTTTT
Features (pLannotate 1.2.2; 11 found; start..end, strand, type, name):
   1606..1676    +  mobile_element IS1 (fragment): prokaryotic transposable element IS1
   1795..1850    -  rep_origin     RSF ori (fragment): Plasmids containing the RSF 1030 origin of replication can be propagated in E. coli cells that contain additional plasmids with compatible origins.
   1938..2483    -  rep_origin     p15A ori: Plasmids containing the medium-copy-number p15A origin of replication can be propagated in E. coli cells that contain a second plasmid with the ColE1 origin.
   2537..2557    -  CDS            lacZα (fragment): LacZα fragment of β-galactosidase; lacZ fragment
   2560..2584    +  promoter       J23119(SpeI) promoter (fragment): bacterial promoter (Registry of Standard Biological Parts BBa J23119) modified to end with an SpeI site
   2626..3318    +  CDS            AQ14: AQ14 is a basic (constitutively fluorescent) red fluorescent protein published in 2005, derived from Actinia equina.
   3592..4407    +  CDS            KanR: aminoglycoside phosphotransferase; aph(3')-Ia; confers resistance to kanamycin in bacteria or G418 (Geneticin®) in eukaryotes
   4436..4984    -  CDS            traI (fragment): TRAI6_ECOLX - Experimental evidence at protein level: Swiss-Prot protein existence level 1. The initiation process of transfer DNA synthesis requires the interaction of at least three plasmid-specific components (TraH, I, and J) at the transfer origin resulting in the assembly of a specialised nucleoprotein complex - the relaxosome. Site- and strand-specific cleavage at the transfer origin is dependent on TraI and TraJ. From Escherichia coli.
   5022..5393    -  CDS            traJ: oriT-recognizing protein; traJ
   5426..5535    -  oriT           oriT: incP origin of transfer
   5761..6153    +  CDS            traK: TRAK4_ECOLX - Experimental evidence at protein level: Swiss-Prot protein existence level 1. From Escherichia coli.
