[The description below was written by a language model from this plasmid's Addgene catalogue record and pLannotate feature annotations shown in this document.]
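Description:
pKEK3234 is a low-copy, mobilizable bacterial shuttle vector of 6,458 nt, built on a backbone recorded as "Fn Ori-p15a-Kan" and intended for expressing a chromoprotein marker in diverse gram-negative bacteria. Replication in E. coli relies on the p15A origin, which is compatible with ColE1-type plasmids. The backbone name indicates a second "Fn" origin for replication in another host, but the feature annotation does not identify such an element; the first ~1.6 kb of the sequence is unannotated apart from short IS1 and RSF ori fragments nearby, so its location cannot be confirmed from the record. Selection is by kanamycin through the aph(3')-Ia aminoglycoside phosphotransferase gene (KanR).

The payload is aeBlue, a chromoprotein from the sea anemone Actinia equina. The annotation tool labels this coding sequence as AQ14, a related Actinia equina protein, which likely reflects sequence similarity rather than a different insert. Expression is driven by the constitutive synthetic Anderson-series promoter J23100, detected in the table as a partial match to the closely related J23119. The promoter is flanked by pre-cloned BsaI sites, so it can be exchanged for other promoters by Golden Gate assembly using a common pair of primer overhangs, allowing expression to be tuned for a given host species.

An IncP-type transfer region (oriT together with traJ, traK and a fragment of traI) allows the plasmid to be mobilized by conjugation from a donor strain that supplies the remaining transfer functions. This makes it useful for visibly marking species that are difficult to transform and for comparing promoter activity across bacteria.
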