Addgene plasmid #234106: pKEK3234
Purpose: CCP expression in diverse gram-negative bacteria, with pre-cloned Golden Gate Compatible (BsaI) restriction sites to facilitate promoter swapping.
Depositing lab: Karl Klose. Depositing organization: University of Texas at San Antonio. Publication: Mobilizable shuttle vectors with fluorescent markers functional across different species of bacteria. Armstrong ZR, Alonso J, Stanton V, Patel N, Zogaj X, Cocioba SS, Klose KE. Appl Environ Microbiol. 2025 May 12:e0004525. doi: 10.1128/aem.00045-25. PubMed 40353662.
Backbone
  Vector backbone: Fn Ori-p15a-Kan
  Vector type: Bacterial Expression
Growth in bacteria
  Bacterial resistance: Kanamycin, 50 μg/mL
  Growth temperature: 37°C
  Growth strain: DH5alpha
  Copy number: Low Copy
Gene/Insert
  Gene/Insert name: aeBlue
  Species: Actinia equina
  Promoter: pJ23100-BsaI
  Cloning method: Golden Gate
Terms and licenses: Academic/Nonprofit Terms; Industry Terms: Not Available to Industry
Depositor comments: Universal primer overhangs for promoter swapping: Forward 5'- GGCTACGGTCTCGCGAC-3'; Reverse 5'- GGCTACGGTCTCGTAAT -3'
How to cite: pKEK3234 was a gift from Karl Klose (Addgene plasmid # 234106 ; http://n2t.net/addgene:234106 ; RRID:Addgene_234106)
